>Addgene plasmid #45042 | GST-ZNF668 | addgene partial sequence | sequence record 64942 | pGEX5
GGTTCCGCGTGGATCCATGGAAGTGGAGGCTGCAGAGGCCCGGTCCCCAGCCCCCGGCTACAAGCGCTCG
GGCCGCCGCTACAAGTGCCTGTCCTGTACCAAGACATTTCCAAACGCGCCCAGGGCAGCGCGCCACGCTG
CCACACATGGGCCGGCAGACTGCTCTGAAGAGGTGGCCGAGGTGAAGCCAAAGCCAGAGACAGAAGCTAA
GGCAGAGGAAGCCAGTGGGGAGAAGGTGTCAGGCTCCGCGGCCAAGCCTAGGCCCTATGCGTGTCCGCTA
TGCCCCAAGGCCTACAAGACGGCACCCGAGCTGCGCAGCCACGGGCGCAGCCACACGGGGGAGAAGCCCT
TTCCGTGCCCCGAGTGCGGCCGCCGCTTCATGCAGCCCGTGTGCCTGCGCGTGCACCTGGCCTCGCACGC
TGGCGAACTGCCCTTCCGCTGTGCGCACTGCCCGAAGGCCTATGGCGCGCTCTCCAAGCTCAAGATCCAC
CAGCGTGGCCACACAGGCGAGCGGCCTTACGCCTGCGCCGACTGCGGCAAGAGCTTTGCTGACCCTTCAG
TGTTCCGCAAGCACCGGCGTACTCACGCTGGCCTGCGGCCCTACAGCTGTGAGCGTTGCGGTAAAGCCTA
TGCGGAGCTCAAGGACCTCCGCAACCATGAGCGGTCCCACACCGGCGAGCGCCCCTTCCTCTGCTCCGAG
TGCGGGAAGAGCTTCTCCCGCTCATCCTCGCTCACGTGCCACCAGCGCATCCACGCGGCACAGAAGCCCT
ACCGCTGCCCGGCCTGCGGCAAGGGCTTCACGCAGCTCAGTTCCTACCAGAGCCA
