[The description below was written by a language model from this plasmid's Addgene catalogue record.]
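Description:
GST-ZNF668 is a bacterial expression plasmid built on the pGEX-4T-3 backbone, carrying the human ZNF668 coding sequence as an insert of about 1.86 kb, for a total size of roughly 6.8 kb. It is maintained in E. coli as a high-copy plasmid under ampicillin selection. No feature table accompanies the record, so the exact cloning sites, reading-frame junction and any linker residues are not stated. The construct name and backbone indicate that ZNF668 is fused to glutathione S-transferase. In the pGEX-4T series, GST sits at the N-terminus of the inserted protein.

As general background on this vector family, pGEX-4T plasmids drive the GST fusion from the IPTG-inducible tac promoter. A plasmid-borne lacIq repressor gene keeps expression low until induction, and a thrombin recognition site lies between GST and the cloning region so the tag can be removed after purification. The GST moiety allows one-step affinity capture of the fusion protein on glutathione resin. It also makes the protein useful as immobilised bait in pull-down assays.

ZNF668 is a zinc finger protein, and the associated publication describes it as a tumour suppressor in breast cancer that regulates p53 stability and function. The plasmid is therefore suited to producing recombinant GST-tagged ZNF668 in bacteria for in vitro biochemical work such as protein–protein interaction studies. The record does not spell out the specific experiments for which the plasmid was used.
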