Addgene plasmid #45042: GST-ZNF668
Depositing lab: Shiaw-Yih Lin. Depositing organization: University of Texas MD Anderson Cancer Center. Publication: ZNF668 functions as a tumor suppressor by regulating p53 stability and function in breast cancer. Hu R, Peng G, Dai H, Breuer EK, Stemke-Hale K, Li K, Gonzalez-Angulo AM, Mills GB, Lin SY. Cancer Res. 2011 Oct 15;71(20):6524-34. doi: 10.1158/0008-5472.CAN-11-0853. Epub 2011 Aug 18. PubMed 21852383.
Backbone
  Vector backbone: pGEX-4T-3
  Backbone size w/o insert (bp): 4968
  Total vector size (bp): 6828
  Vector type: Bacterial Expression
Growth in bacteria
  Bacterial resistance: Ampicillin, 100 μg/mL
  Growth temperature: 37°C
  Growth strain: DH5alpha
  Copy number: High Copy
Gene/Insert
  Gene/Insert name: ZNF668
  Species: H. sapiens (human)
  Insert size (bp): 1860
  GenBank ID: NM_024706.3
  Entrez Gene: ZNF668
Terms and licenses: Academic/Nonprofit Terms; Industry Terms: Not Available to Industry
How to cite: GST-ZNF668 was a gift from Shiaw-Yih Lin (Addgene plasmid # 45042 ; http://n2t.net/addgene:45042 ; RRID:Addgene_45042)
